Addgene plasmid #77305: NPR1 gRNA (BRDN0001149087)
Purpose: 3rd generation lentiviral gRNA plasmid targeting human NPR1
Depositing lab: John Doench & David Root. Depositing organization: Broad Institute. Publication: Optimized sgRNA design to maximize activity and minimize off-target effects of CRISPR-Cas9. Doench JG, Fusi N, Sullender M, Hegde M, Vaimberg EW, Donovan KF, Smith I, Tothova Z, Wilen C, Orchard R, Virgin HW, Listgarten J, Root DE. Nat Biotechnol. 2016 Jan 18. doi: 10.1038/nbt.3437. PubMed 26780180.
Backbone
  Vector backbone: lentiGuide-Puro
  Backbone manufacturer: Zhang Lab (Addgene plasmid # 52963)
  Vector type: Mammalian Expression, Lentiviral, CRISPR
  Selectable markers: Puromycin
Growth in bacteria
  Bacterial resistance: Ampicillin, 100 μg/mL
  Growth temperature: 37°C
  Growth strain: DH5alpha
  Copy number: High Copy
Gene/Insert
  Gene/Insert name: NPR1 (alt names: NPR1; NM_000906.3)
  gRNA/shRNA sequence: CAGCGTTCTTACCCCGCTCA
  Species: H. sapiens (human)
  Entrez Gene: NPR1 (a.k.a. ANPRA, ANPa, GUC2A, GUCY2A, NPRA)
  Promoter: hU6
  Cloning method: Unknown
  Sequencing primers: 5′ U6-F; 3′ pS2-R
Terms and licenses: Academic/Nonprofit Terms; Industry Terms: Not Available to Industry
Depositor comments: The gRNA was designed to target the following Genbank reference sequence(s): NM_000906.3. Note that this plasmid does NOT contain Cas9. It should be used in conjunction with lentiCas9-Blast (Addgene #52962) or otherwise with cell lines already expressing Cas9. Browse the full kinome gRNA library at http://www.addgene.org/pooled-library/broadgpp-human-kinome/ or visit http://www.broadinstitute.org/rnai/public/ for detailed protocols and information.
How to cite: NPR1 gRNA (BRDN0001149087) was a gift from John Doench & David Root (Addgene plasmid # 77305 ; http://n2t.net/addgene:77305 ; RRID:Addgene_77305)
