[The description below was written by a language model from this plasmid's Addgene catalogue record and pLannotate feature annotations shown in this document.]
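Description:
NPR1 gRNA (BRDN0001149087) is a third-generation lentiviral guide RNA plasmid built on the lentiGuide-Puro backbone. It delivers a single CRISPR guide against human NPR1, also known as NPRA or GUCY2A, which was designed against the NM_000906.3 reference transcript. In bacteria it is maintained as a high-copy plasmid through a ColE1/pUC-type origin and selected with ampicillin via the β-lactamase gene. An f1 origin, an SV40 origin and lac/T7/T3 remnants are also annotated in the backbone.

The viral portion begins with an RSV promoter fused to a truncated HIV-1 5' LTR, which makes genomic RNA production Tat-independent. This is followed by the Ψ packaging signal with a short gag fragment, the Rev response element for Rev-dependent nuclear export, and a cPPT/CTS. It ends in a ΔU3 self-inactivating 3' LTR with an SV40 polyadenylation signal downstream.

Two expression units lie between the LTRs. A human U6 RNA polymerase III promoter drives the NPR1-specific spacer joined to the Streptococcus pyogenes Cas9 guide scaffold. An EF-1α core promoter with its intron A drives puromycin N-acetyltransferase, so transduced mammalian cells can be selected with puromycin. A WPRE follows the puromycin gene to enhance transcript expression.

The plasmid does not encode Cas9. According to the depositor, it must be paired with a separate Cas9 vector such as lentiCas9-Blast or used in cells that already express Cas9. It belongs to a human kinome gRNA collection whose guides were chosen using optimized sgRNA design rules for high on-target activity and reduced off-target effects. Its purpose is Cas9-mediated targeting of NPR1 in human cells.
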