Features (pLannotate 1.2.2; 29 found; start..end, strand, type, name):
     14..80      +  CDS            small t antigen (fragment): SV40 (simian virus 40) small t antigen
    106..317     +  promoter       EF-1α core promoter: core promoter for human elongation factor EF-1α
    318..1256    +  intron         EF-1α intron A: intron upstream of the start codon of human EF-1α
   1278..1877    +  CDS            PuroR (fragment): puromycin N-acetyltransferase; pac from Streptomyces; confers resistance to puromycin
   1893..2481    +  misc_feature   WPRE: woodchuck hepatitis virus posttranscriptional regulatory element
   2532..2551    +  misc_feature   cPPT/CTS (fragment): central polypurine tract and central termination sequence of HIV-1
   2553..2786    +  LTR            3' LTR (ΔU3): self-inactivating 3' long terminal repeat (LTR) from HIV-1
   2864..2985    +  polyA_signal   SV40 poly(A) signal: SV40 polyadenylation signal
   3025..3160    +  rep_origin     SV40 ori: SV40 origin of replication
   3181..3199    -  promoter       T7 promoter: promoter for bacteriophage T7 RNA polymerase
   3207..3362    +  CDS            lacZα (fragment): LacZα fragment of β-galactosidase; lacZ fragment
   3367..3795    +  rep_origin     f1 ori (sequence partly withheld): f1 bacteriophage origin of replication; arrow indicates direction of (+) strand synthesis
   3848..3952    +  promoter       AmpR promoter: bla
   3953..4813    +  CDS            AmpR: β-lactamase; bla; confers resistance to ampicillin, carbenicillin, and related antibiotics
   4984..5572    +  rep_origin     ori: high-copy-number ColE1/pMB1/pBR322/pUC origin of replication
   5755..5847    +  CDS            lacI (fragment): lac repressor; lacI; The lac repressor binds to the lac operator to inhibit transcription in E. coli. This inhibition can be relieved by adding lactose or isopropyl-β-D-thiogalactopyranoside (IPTG).
   5860..5881    +  protein_bind   CAP binding site: CAP binding activates transcription in the presence of cAMP. E. coli catabolite activator protein
   5896..5926    +  promoter       lac promoter: promoter for the E. coli lac operon
   5934..5950    +  protein_bind   lac operator: The lac repressor binds to the lac operator to inhibit transcription in E. coli. This inhibition can be relieved by adding lactose or isopropyl-β-D-thiogalactopyranoside (IPTG). lac repressor encoded by lacI
   5995..6013    +  promoter       T3 promoter: promoter for bacteriophage T3 RNA polymerase
   6041..6267    +  promoter       RSV promoter: Rous sarcoma virus enhancer/promoter
   6268..6448    +  LTR            5' LTR (truncated): truncated 5' long terminal repeat (LTR) from HIV-1
   6495..6620    +  misc_feature   HIV-1 Ψ: packaging signal of human immunodeficiency virus type 1
   6604..6967    +  CDS            HIV-1 gag (fragment): gag protein from human immunodeficiency virus 1; gag
   7113..7346    +  misc_feature   RRE: The Rev response element (RRE) of HIV-1 allows for Rev-dependent mRNA export from the nucleus to the cytoplasm.
   7723..7749    +  CDS            Rev (fragment): human immunodeficiency virus 1 (HIV-1) Rev protein; rev; enhances nuclear export of unspliced and incompletely spliced viral mRNAs
   7753..7993    +  promoter       U6 promoter: RNA polymerase III promoter for human U6 snRNA
   8023..8098    +  misc_RNA       gRNA scaffold: guide RNA scaffold for the Streptococcus pyogenes CRISPR/Cas9 system
   8154..8271    +  misc_feature   cPPT/CTS: central polypurine tract and central termination sequence of HIV-1
>Addgene plasmid #77305 | NPR1 gRNA (BRDN0001149087) | addgene full sequence | sequence record 187502 | Addgene Assembled Sequence
CCCGGGTGCAAAGATGGATAAAGTTTTAAACAGAGAGGAATCTTTGCAGCTAATGGACCTTCTAGGTCTT
GAAAGGAGTGGGAATTGGCTCCGGTGCCCGTCAGTGGGCAGAGCGCACATCGCCCACAGTCCCCGAGAAG
TTGGGGGGAGGGGTCGGCAATTGATCCGGTGCCTAGAGAAGGTGGCGCGGGGTAAACTGGGAAAGTGATG
TCGTGTACTGGCTCCGCCTTTTTCCCGAGGGTGGGGGAGAACCGTATATAAGTGCAGTAGTCGCCGTGAA
CGTTCTTTTTCGCAACGGGTTTGCCGCCAGAACACAGGTAAGTGCCGTGTGTGGTTCCCGCGGGCCTGGC
CTCTTTACGGGTTATGGCCCTTGCGTGCCTTGAATTACTTCCACCTGGCTGCAGTACGTGATTCTTGATC
CCGAGCTTCGGGTTGGAAGTGGGTGGGAGAGTTCGAGGCCTTGCGCTTAAGGAGCCCCTTCGCCTCGTGC
TTGAGTTGAGGCCTGGCCTGGGCGCTGGGGCCGCCGCGTGCGAATCTGGTGGCACCTTCGCGCCTGTCTC
GCTGCTTTCGATAAGTCTCTAGCCATTTAAAATTTTTGATGACCTGCTGCGACGCTTTTTTTCTGGCAAG
ATAGTCTTGTAAATGCGGGCCAAGATCTGCACACTGGTATTTCGGTTTTTGGGGCCGCGGGCGGCGACGG
GGCCCGTGCGTCCCAGCGCACATGTTCGGCGAGGCGGGGCCTGCGAGCGCGGCCACCGAGAATCGGACGG
GGGTAGTCTCAAGCTGGCCGGCCTGCTCTGGTGCCTGGCCTCGCGCCGCCGTGTATCGCCCCGCCCTGGG
CGGCAAGGCTGGCCCGGTCGGCACCAGTTGCGTGAGCGGAAAGATGGCCGCTTCCCGGCCCTGCTGCAGG
GAGCTCAAAATGGAGGACGCGGCGCTCGGGAGAGCGGGCGGGTGAGTCACCCACACAAAGGAAAAGGGCC
TTTCCGTCCTCAGCCGTCGCTTCATGTGACTCCACGGAGTACCGGGCGCCGTCCAGGCACCTCGATTAGT
TCTCGAGCTTTTGGAGTACGTCGTCTTTAGGTTGGGGGGAGGGGTTTTATGCGATGGAGTTTCCCCACAC
TGAGTGGGTGGAGACTGAAGTTAGGCCAGCTTGGCACTTGATGTAATTCTCCTTGGAATTTGCCCTTTTT
GAGTTTGGATCTTGGTTCATTCTCAAGCCTCAGACAGTGGTTCAAAGTTTTTTTCTTCCATTTCAGGTGT
CGTGACGTACGGCCACCATGACCGAGTACAAGCCCACGGTGCGCCTCGCCACCCGCGACGACGTCCCCAG
GGCCGTACGCACCCTCGCCGCCGCGTTCGCCGACTACCCCGCCACGCGCCACACCGTCGATCCGGACCGC
CACATCGAGCGGGTCACCGAGCTGCAAGAACTCTTCCTCACGCGCGTCGGGCTCGACATCGGCAAGGTGT
GGGTCGCGGACGACGGCGCCGCCGTGGCGGTCTGGACCACGCCGGAGAGCGTCGAAGCGGGGGCGGTGTT
CGCCGAGATCGGCCCGCGCATGGCCGAGTTGAGCGGTTCCCGGCTGGCCGCGCAGCAACAGATGGAAGGC
CTCCTGGCGCCGCACCGGCCCAAGGAGCCCGCGTGGTTCCTGGCCACCGTCGGAGTCTCGCCCGACCACC
AGGGCAAGGGTCTGGGCAGCGCCGTCGTGCTCCCCGGAGTGGAGGCGGCCGAGCGCGCCGGGGTGCCCGC
CTTCCTGGAGACCTCCGCGCCCCGCAACCTCCCCTTCTACGAGCGGCTCGGCTTCACCGTCACCGCCGAC
GTCGAGGTGCCCGAAGGACCGCGCACCTGGTGCATGACCCGCAAGCCCGGTGCCTGAACGCGTTAAGTCG
ACAATCAACCTCTGGATTACAAAATTTGTGAAAGATTGACTGGTATTCTTAACTATGTTGCTCCTTTTAC
GCTATGTGGATACGCTGCTTTAATGCCTTTGTATCATGCTATTGCTTCCCGTATGGCTTTCATTTTCTCC
TCCTTGTATAAATCCTGGTTGCTGTCTCTTTATGAGGAGTTGTGGCCCGTTGTCAGGCAACGTGGCGTGG
TGTGCACTGTGTTTGCTGACGCAACCCCCACTGGTTGGGGCATTGCCACCACCTGTCAGCTCCTTTCCGG
GACTTTCGCTTTCCCCCTCCCTATTGCCACGGCGGAACTCATCGCCGCCTGCCTTGCCCGCTGCTGGACA
GGGGCTCGGCTGTTGGGCACTGACAATTCCGTGGTGTTGTCGGGGAAATCATCGTCCTTTCCTTGGCTGC
TCGCCTGTGTTGCCACCTGGATTCTGCGCGGGACGTCCTTCTGCTACGTCCCTTCGGCCCTCAATCCAGC
GGACCTTCCTTCCCGCGGCCTGCTGCCGGCTCTGCGGCCTCTTCCGCGTCTTCGCCTTCGCCCTCAGACG
AGTCGGATCTCCCTTTGGGCCGCCTCCCCGCGTCGACTTTAAGACCAATGACTTACAAGGCAGCTGTAGA
TCTTAGCCACTTTTTAAAAGAAAAGGGGGGACTGGAAGGGCTAATTCACTCCCAACGAAGACAAGATCTG
CTTTTTGCTTGTACTGGGTCTCTCTGGTTAGACCAGATCTGAGCCTGGGAGCTCTCTGGCTAACTAGGGA
ACCCACTGCTTAAGCCTCAATAAAGCTTGCCTTGAGTGCTTCAAGTAGTGTGTGCCCGTCTGTTGTGTGA
CTCTGGTAACTAGAGATCCCTCAGACCCTTTTAGTCAGTGTGGAAAATCTCTAGCAGTACGTATAGTAGT
TCATGTCATCTTATTATTCAGTATTTATAACTTGCAAAGAAATGAATATCAGAGAGTGAGAGGAACTTGT
TTATTGCAGCTTATAATGGTTACAAATAAAGCAATAGCATCACAAATTTCACAAATAAAGCATTTTTTTC
ACTGCATTCTAGTTGTGGTTTGTCCAAACTCATCAATGTATCTTATCATGTCTGGCTCTAGCTATCCCGC
CCCTAACTCCGCCCATCCCGCCCCTAACTCCGCCCAGTTCCGCCCATTCTCCGCCCCATGGCTGACTAAT
TTTTTTTATTTATGCAGAGGCCGAGGCCGCCTCGGCCTCTGAGCTATTCCAGAAGTAGTGAGGAGGCTTT
TTTGGAGGCCTAGGGACGTACCCAATTCGCCCTATAGTGAGTCGTATTACGCGCGCTCACTGGCCGTCGT
TTTACAACGTCGTGACTGGGAAAACCCTGGCGTTACCCAACTTAATCGCCTTGCAGCACATCCCCCTTTC
GCCAGCTGGCGTAATAGCGAAGAGGCCCGCACCGATCGCCCTTCCCAACAGTTGCGCAGCCTGAATGGCG
AATGGG
[124 nt withheld, positions 3367-3490]
C
[91 nt withheld, positions 3492-3582]
A
[49 nt withheld, positions 3584-3632]
CCTTTGACGTTGGAGTCCACGTTCTTT
[37 nt withheld, positions 3660-3696]
ACCCTATCTCGGTCTATTCTTTTGATTTATAAGGGATTTTGCCGATTTCGGCCTATTGGTTAAAAAATGA
GCTGATTTAACAAAAATTTAACGCGAATTTTAACAAAATATTAACGCTTACAATTTAGGTGGCACTTTTC
GGGGAAATGTGCGCGGAACCCCTATTTGTTTATTTTTCTAAATACATTCAAATATGTATCCGCTCATGAG
ACAATAACCCTGATAAATGCTTCAATAATATTGAAAAAGGAAGAGTATGAGTATTCAACATTTCCGTGTC
GCCCTTATTCCCTTTTTTGCGGCATTTTGCCTTCCTGTTTTTGCTCACCCAGAAACGCTGGTGAAAGTAA
AAGATGCTGAAGATCAGTTGGGTGCACGAGTGGGTTACATCGAACTGGATCTCAACAGCGGTAAGATCCT
TGAGAGTTTTCGCCCCGAAGAACGTTTTCCAATGATGAGCACTTTTAAAGTTCTGCTATGTGGCGCGGTA
TTATCCCGTATTGACGCCGGGCAAGAGCAACTCGGTCGCCGCATACACTATTCTCAGAATGACTTGGTTG
AGTACTCACCAGTCACAGAAAAGCATCTTACGGATGGCATGACAGTAAGAGAATTATGCAGTGCTGCCAT
AACCATGAGTGATAACACTGCGGCCAACTTACTTCTGACAACGATCGGAGGACCGAAGGAGCTAACCGCT
TTTTTGCACAACATGGGGGATCATGTAACTCGCCTTGATCGTTGGGAACCGGAGCTGAATGAAGCCATAC
CAAACGACGAGCGTGACACCACGATGCCTGTAGCAATGGCAACAACGTTGCGCAAACTATTAACTGGCGA
ACTACTTACTCTAGCTTCCCGGCAACAATTAATAGACTGGATGGAGGCGGATAAAGTTGCAGGACCACTT
CTGCGCTCGGCCCTTCCGGCTGGCTGGTTTATTGCTGATAAATCTGGAGCCGGTGAGCGTGGGTCTCGCG
GTATCATTGCAGCACTGGGGCCAGATGGTAAGCCCTCCCGTATCGTAGTTATCTACACGACGGGGAGTCA
GGCAACTATGGATGAACGAAATAGACAGATCGCTGAGATAGGTGCCTCACTGATTAAGCATTGGTAACTG
TCAGACCAAGTTTACTCATATATACTTTAGATTGATTTAAAACTTCATTTTTAATTTAAAAGGATCTAGG
TGAAGATCCTTTTTGATAATCTCATGACCAAAATCCCTTAACGTGAGTTTTCGTTCCACTGAGCGTCAGA
CCCCGTAGAAAAGATCAAAGGATCTTCTTGAGATCCTTTTTTTCTGCGCGTAATCTGCTGCTTGCAAACA
AAAAAACCACCGCTACCAGCGGTGGTTTGTTTGCCGGATCAAGAGCTACCAACTCTTTTTCCGAAGGTAA
CTGGCTTCAGCAGAGCGCAGATACCAAATACTGTTCTTCTAGTGTAGCCGTAGTTAGGCCACCACTTCAA
GAACTCTGTAGCACCGCCTACATACCTCGCTCTGCTAATCCTGTTACCAGTGGCTGCTGCCAGTGGCGAT
AAGTCGTGTCTTACCGGGTTGGACTCAAGACGATAGTTACCGGATAAGGCGCAGCGGTCGGGCTGAACGG
GGGGTTCGTGCACACAGCCCAGCTTGGAGCGAACGACCTACACCGAACTGAGATACCTACAGCGTGAGCT
ATGAGAAAGCGCCACGCTTCCCGAAGGGAGAAAGGCGGACAGGTATCCGGTAAGCGGCAGGGTCGGAACA
GGAGAGCGCACGAGGGAGCTTCCAGGGGGAAACGCCTGGTATCTTTATAGTCCTGTCGGGTTTCGCCACC
TCTGACTTGAGCGTCGATTTTTGTGATGCTCGTCAGGGGGGCGGAGCCTATGGAAAAACGCCAGCAACGC
GGCCTTTTTACGGTTCCTGGCCTTTTGCTGGCCTTTTGCTCACATGTTCTTTCCTGCGTTATCCCCTGAT
TCTGTGGATAACCGTATTACCGCCTTTGAGTGAGCTGATACCGCTCGCCGCAGCCGAACGACCGAGCGCA
GCGAGTCAGTGAGCGAGGAAGCGGAAGAGCGCCCAATACGCAAACCGCCTCTCCCCGCGCGTTGGCCGAT
TCATTAATGCAGCTGGCACGACAGGTTTCCCGACTGGAAAGCGGGCAGTGAGCGCAACGCAATTAATGTG
AGTTAGCTCACTCATTAGGCACCCCAGGCTTTACACTTTATGCTTCCGGCTCGTATGTTGTGTGGAATTG
TGAGCGGATAACAATTTCACACAGGAAACAGCTATGACCATGATTACGCCAAGCGCGCAATTAACCCTCA
CTAAAGGGAACAAAAGCTGGAGCTGCAAGCTTAATGTAGTCTTATGCAATACTCTTGTAGTCTTGCAACA
TGGTAACGATGAGTTAGCAACATGCCTTACAAGGAGAGAAAAAGCACCGTGCATGCCGATTGGTGGAAGT
AAGGTGGTACGATCGTGCCTTATTAGGAAGGCAACAGACGGGTCTGACATGGATTGGACGAACCACTGAA
TTGCCGCATTGCAGAGATATTGTATTTAAGTGCCTAGCTCGATACATAAACGGGTCTCTCTGGTTAGACC
AGATCTGAGCCTGGGAGCTCTCTGGCTAACTAGGGAACCCACTGCTTAAGCCTCAATAAAGCTTGCCTTG
AGTGCTTCAAGTAGTGTGTGCCCGTCTGTTGTGTGACTCTGGTAACTAGAGATCCCTCAGACCCTTTTAG
TCAGTGTGGAAAATCTCTAGCAGTGGCGCCCGAACAGGGACTTGAAAGCGAAAGGGAAACCAGAGGAGCT
CTCTCGACGCAGGACTCGGCTTGCTGAAGCGCGCACGGCAAGAGGCGAGGGGCGGCGACTGGTGAGTACG
CCAAAAATTTTGACTAGCGGAGGCTAGAAGGAGAGAGATGGGTGCGAGAGCGTCAGTATTAAGCGGGGGA
GAATTAGATCGCGATGGGAAAAAATTCGGTTAAGGCCAGGGGGAAAGAAAAAATATAAATTAAAACATAT
AGTATGGGCAAGCAGGGAGCTAGAACGATTCGCAGTTAATCCTGGCCTGTTAGAAACATCAGAAGGCTGT
AGACAAATACTGGGACAGCTACAACCATCCCTTCAGACAGGATCAGAAGAACTTAGATCATTATATAATA
CAGTAGCAACCCTCTATTGTGTGCATCAAAGGATAGAGATAAAAGACACCAAGGAAGCTTTAGACAAGAT
AGAGGAAGAGCAAAACAAAAGTAAGACCACCGCACAGCAAGCGGCCGCTGATCTTCAGACCTGGAGGAGG
AGATATGAGGGACAATTGGAGAAGTGAATTATATAAATATAAAGTAGTAAAAATTGAACCATTAGGAGTA
GCACCCACCAAGGCAAAGAGAAGAGTGGTGCAGAGAGAAAAAAGAGCAGTGGGAATAGGAGCTTTGTTCC
TTGGGTTCTTGGGAGCAGCAGGAAGCACTATGGGCGCAGCGTCAATGACGCTGACGGTACAGGCCAGACA
ATTATTGTCTGGTATAGTGCAGCAGCAGAACAATTTGCTGAGGGCTATTGAGGCGCAACAGCATCTGTTG
CAACTCACAGTCTGGGGCATCAAGCAGCTCCAGGCAAGAATCCTGGCTGTGGAAAGATACCTAAAGGATC
AACAGCTCCTGGGGATTTGGGGTTGCTCTGGAAAACTCATTTGCACCACTGCTGTGCCTTGGAATGCTAG
TTGGAGTAATAAATCTCTGGAACAGATTTGGAATCACACGACCTGGATGGAGTGGGACAGAGAAATTAAC
AATTACACAAGCTTAATACACTCCTTAATTGAAGAATCGCAAAACCAGCAAGAAAAGAATGAACAAGAAT
TATTGGAATTAGATAAATGGGCAAGTTTGTGGAATTGGTTTAACATAACAAATTGGCTGTGGTATATAAA
ATTATTCATAATGATAGTAGGAGGCTTGGTAGGTTTAAGAATAGTTTTTGCTGTACTTTCTATAGTGAAT
AGAGTTAGGCAGGGATATTCACCATTATCGTTTCAGACCCACCTCCCAACCCCGAGGGGACCCAGAGAGG
GCCTATTTCCCATGATTCCTTCATATTTGCATATACGATACAAGGCTGTTAGAGAGATAATTAGAATTAA
TTTGACTGTAAACACAAAGATATTAGTACAAAATACGTGACGTAGAAAGTAATAATTTCTTGGGTAGTTT
GCAGTTTTAAAATTATGTTTTAAAATGGACTATCATATGCTTACCGTAACTTGAAAGTATTTCGATTTCT
TGGCTTTATATATCTTGTGGAAAGGACGAAACACCGCAGCGTTCTTACCCCGCTCAGTTTTAGAGCTAGA
AATAGCAAGTTAAAATAAGGCTAGTCCGTTATCAACTTGAAAAAGTGGCACCGAGTCGGTGCTTTTTTAA
GCTTGGCGTAACTAGATCTTGAGACAAATGGCAGTATTCATCCACAATTTTAAAAGAAAAGGGGGGATTG
GGGGGTACAGTGCAGGGGAAAGAATAGTAGACATAATAGCAACAGACATACAAACTAAAGAATTACAAAA
ACAAATTACAAAAATTCAAAATTTTCGGGTTTATTACAGGGACAGCAGAGATCCACTTTGGCGCCGGCTC
GAGGGGG
