>Addgene plasmid #77305 | NPR1 gRNA (BRDN0001149087) | depositor partial sequence | sequence record 144765 | Target Sequence
CAGCGTTCTTACCCCGCTCA
