>Addgene plasmid #77305 | NPR1 gRNA (BRDN0001149087) | addgene partial sequence | sequence record 187501 | hU6-F
TAGAAAGTAATAATTTCTTGGGTAGTTTGCAGTTTTAAAATTATGTTTTAAAATGGACTATCATATGCTT
ACCGTAACTTGAAAGTATTTCGATTTCTTGGCTTTATATATCTTGTGGAAAGGACGAAACACCGCAGCGT
TCTTACCCCGCTCAGTTTTAGAGCTAGAAATAGCAAGTTAAAATAAGGCTAGTCCGTTATCAACTTGAAA
AAGTGGCACCGAGTCGGTGCTTTTTTAAGCTTGGCGTAACTAGATCTTGAGACAAATGGCAGTATTCATC
CACAATTTTAAAAGAAAAGGGGGGATTGGGGGGTACAGTGCAGGGGAAAGAATAGTAGACATAATAGCAA
CAGACATACAAACTAAAGAATTACAAAAACAAATTACAAAAATTCAAAATTTTCGGGTTTATTACAGGGA
CAGCAGAGATCCACTTTGGCGCCGGCTCGAGGGGGCCCGGGTGCAAAGATGGATAAAGTTTTAAACAGAG
AGGAATCTTTGCAGCTAATGGACCTTCTAGGTCTTGAAAGGAGTGGGAATTGGCTCCGGTGCCCGTCAGT
GGGCAGAGCG
